>Addgene plasmid #39820 | EKAR2G_design1_mTFP_105_Venus_173 | depositor partial sequence | sequence record 50438 | Biosensor
CCATGGCACACCATCACCACCACCACGGGAGCGGGGAGCAGAAACTAATATCAGAGGAGGATCTTGGCTC
AGGTTCAGGATCCGAGGACAAGGGCATCGTGAAGGTGAAGTCCGACATCTCCATGGAGGAGGACTCCTTC
ATCTACGAGATACACCTCAAGGGCGAGAACTTCCCCCCCAACGGCCCCGTGATGCAGAAGAAGACCACCG
GCTGGGACGCCTCCACCGAGAGGATGTACGTGCGCGACGGCGTGCTGAAGGGCGACGTCAAGCACAAGCT
GCTGCTGGAGGGCGGCGGCCACCACCGCGTTGACTTCAAGACCATCTACAGGGCCAAGAAGGCGGTGAAG
CTGCCCGACTATCACTTTGTGGACCACCGCATCGAGATCCTGAACCACGACAAGGACTACAACAAGGTGA
CCGTTTACGAGAGCGCCGTGGCCCGCAACTCCACCGACGGCATGGACGAGCTGTACAAGGGTGCTAGCGG
AGGAATGGTGAGCAAGGGCGAGGAGACCACAATGGGCGTAATCAAGCCCGACATGAAGATCAAGCTGAAG
ATGGAGGGCAACGTGAATGGCCACGCCTTCGTGATCGAGGGCGAGGGCGAGGGCAAGCCCTACGACGGCA
CCAACACCATCAACCTGGAGGTGAAGGAGGGAGCCCCCCTGCCCTTCTCCTACGACATTCTGACCACCGC
GTTCGCCTACGGCAACAGGGCCTTCACCAAGTACCCCGACGACATCCCCAACTACTTCAAGCAGTCCTTC
CCCGAGGGCTACTCTTGGGAGCGCACCATGACCTTCTCCGGAATGGCGGACGAGGAGAAGCTGCCGCCCG
GCTGGGAGAAGCGCATGAGCCGCAGCTCAGGCCGAGTGTACTACTTCAACCACATCACTAACGCCAGCCA
GTGGGAGCGGCCCAGCGGCAACAGCAGCAGTGGTGGCAAAAACGGGCAGGGGGAGCCTGCCAGGAAGCTG
CGCATTCTGCAGTCGACTAGGGAGCAAGGGCTTGTGCCCGGGTCTAGAGGCGGAGGTGGTGGAGGAGGTG
GAGGTGGTGGAGGTGGAGGTGGAGGTGGTGGCGGTGGTGGAGGAGGAGGAGCTAGAGGCGGAGGTGGTGG
AGGAGGTGGAGGTGGTGGAGGTGGAGGTGGAGGTGGTGGCGGTGGTGGAGGAGGAGGAGCCAGCGGCGGA
GGTGGTGGAGGAGGTGGAGGTGGTGGAGGTGGAGGTGGAGGTGGTGGCGGTGGTGGAGGAGGAGGAACCG
GTGCTGACCAACTGACTGAAGAGTGGTCGACGGTACAGCGGACCGCGCCTGACGTACCACGTACACCAGT
AGGAAAGGCAAAGCTTTCATTCCAATTCCCGCGGGCGCGGGACATCGCGGCCGCGATGGACGGCGGCGTG
CAGCTCGCCGACCACTACCAGCAGAACACCCCCATCGGCGACGGCCCCGTGCTGCTGCCCGACAACCACT
ACCTGAGCTACCAGTCCGCCCTGAGCAAAGACCCCAACGAGAAGCGCGATCACATGGTCCTGCTGGAGTT
CGTGACCGCCGCCGGGATCACTCTCGGCATGGACGAGCTGTACAAGGGTGGCAGCGGTGGCATGGTGAGC
AAGGGCGAGGAGCTGTTCACCGGGGTGGTGCCCATCCTGGTCGAGCTGGACGGCGACGTAAACGGCCACA
AGTTCAGCGTGTCCGGCGAGGGCGAGGGCGATGCCACCTACGGCAAGCTGACCCTGAAGCTGATCTGCAC
CACCGGCAAGCTGCCCGTGCCCTGGCCCACCCTCGTGACCACCCTGGGCTACGGCCTGATGTGCTTCGCC
CGCTACCCCGACCACATGAAGCAGCACGACTTCTTCAAGTCCGCCATGCCCGAAGGCTACGTCCAGGAGC
GCACCATCTTCTTCAAGGACGACGGCAACTACAAGACCCGCGCCGAGGTGAAGTTCGAGGGCGACACCCT
GGTGAACCGCATCGAGCTGAAGGGCATCGACTTCAAGGAGGACGGCAACATCCTGGGGCACAAGCTGGAG
TACAACTACAACAGCCACAACGTCTATATCACCGCCGACAAGCAGAAGAACGGCATCAAGGCCAACTTCA
AGATCCGCCACAACATCGAGGGTACCGATATCCTTCAAAAAAAACTTGAAGAACTTGAACTTGACGAATG
AGATATCTAATGACTCGAG
