>Addgene plasmid #39820 | EKAR2G_design1_mTFP_105_Venus_173 | addgene partial sequence | sequence record 54629 | pTriExUP 5'-GGTTATTGTGCTGTCTCATCA-3'
ATACGACTCACTATAGGGGAATTGTGAGCGGATAACAATTCCCCGGAGTTAATCCGGGACCTTTAATTCA
ACCCAACACAATATATTATAGTTAAATAAGAATTATTATCAAATCATTTGTATATTAATTAAAATACTAT
ACTGTAAATTACATTTTATTTACAATCAAAGGAGATATACCATGGCACACCATCACCACCACCACGGGAG
CGGGGAGCAGAAACTAATATCAGAGGAGGATCTTGGCTCAGGTTCAGGATCCGAGGACAAGGGCATCGTG
AAGGTGAAGTCCGACATCTCCATGGAGGAGGACTCCTTCATCTACGAGATACACCTCAAGGGCGAGAACT
TCCCCCCCAACGGCCCCGTGATGCAGAAGAAGACCACCGGCTGGGACGCCTCCACCGAGAGGATGTACGT
GCGCGACGGCGTGCTGAAGGGCGACGTCAAGCACAAGCTGCTGCTGGAGGGCGGCGGCCACCACCGCGTT
GACTTCAAGACCATCTACAGGGCCAAGAAGGCGGTGAAGCTGCCCGACTATCACTTTGTGGACCACCGCA
TCGAGATCCTGAACCACGACAAGGACTACAACAAGGTGACCGTTTACGAGAGCGCCGTGGCCCGCAACTC
CACCGACGGCATGGACGAGCTGTACAAGGGTGCTAGCGGAGGAATGGTGAGCAAGGGCGAGGAGACCACA
ATGGGCGTAATCAAGCCCGACATGAAGATCAAGCTGAAGATGGAGGGCAACGTGAATGGCCACGCCTTCG
TGATCGAGGGCGAGGGCGAGGGCAAGCCCTACGACGGCACCAACACCATCAACCTGGAGGTGAAGGAGGG
AGCCCCCCTGCCCTTCTCCTACGACATTCTGACCACCGCGTTCGCCTA
