>Addgene plasmid #39820 | EKAR2G_design1_mTFP_105_Venus_173 | addgene partial sequence | sequence record 54740 | pTriExDOWN 5'-TCGATCTCAGTGGTATTTGTG-3'
CACCTTCTGATAGGCAGCCTGCACCTGAGGTTAATCACTTAGTGATGGTGATGGTGATGGTGGTGCTCGA
GTCATTAGATATCTCATTCGTCAAGTTCAAGTTCTTCAAGTTTTTTTTGAAGGATATCGGTACCCTCGAT
GTTGTGGCGGATCTTGAAGTTGGCCTTGATGCCGTTCTTCTGCTTGTCGGCGGTGATATAGACGTTGTGG
CTGTTGTAGTTGTACTCCAGCTTGTGCCCCAGGATGTTGCCGTCCTCCTTGAAGTCGATGCCCTTCAGCT
CGATGCGGTTCACCAGGGTGTCGCCCTCGAACTTCACCTCGGCGCGGGTCTTGTAGTTGCCGTCGTCCTT
GAAGAAGATGGTGCGCTCCTGGACGTAGCCTTCGGGCATGGCGGACTTGAAGAAGTCGTGCTGCTTCATG
TGGTCGGGGTAGCGGGCGAAGCACATCAGGCCGTAGCCCAGGGTGGTCACGAGGGTGGGCCAGGGCACGG
GCAGCTTGCCGGTGGTGCAGATCAGCTTCAGGGTCAGCTTGCCGTAGGTGGCATCGCCCTCGCCCTCGCC
GGACACGCTGAACTTGTGGCCGTTTACGTCGCCGTCCAGCTCGACCAGGATGGGCACCACCCCGGTGAAC
AGCTCCTCGCCCTTGCTCACCATGCCACCGCTGCCACCCTTGTACAGCTCGTCCATGCCGAGAGTGATCC
CGGCGGCGGTCACGAACTCCAGCAGGACCATGTGATCGCGCTTCTCGTTGGGGTCTTTGCTCAGGGCGGA
CTGGTAGCTCAGGTAGTGGTTGTCGGGCAGCAGCACGGGGCCGTCGCCGATGGGGGTGTTCTGCTGGTAG
TGGTCGGCGAGCTGCACGCCGCCGTCCATCGCGGCCGCGATGTCCCGCGCCCGCGGGAATTGGAATGAAA
GCTTTGCCTTTCCTACTG
