[The description below was written by a language model from this plasmid's Addgene catalogue record.]
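Description:
EKAR2G_design1_mTFP_105_Venus_173 is a roughly 7 kb expression plasmid built on the Novagen pTriEx4 backbone, a multi-host vector catalogued for expression in mammalian, bacterial and insect cells. It is propagated in E. coli as a high-copy plasmid under ampicillin selection. No feature table accompanies the record, so the origin of replication, polyadenylation signal and any bacterial or insect promoter elements of the backbone are not individually documented here. The only promoter listed is CMV, which drives strong constitutive expression in mammalian cells.

The payload is a synthetic insert of about 2.2 kb, cloned between PacI and XhoI sites that both remain intact. It encodes an ERK activity reporter carrying an N-terminal His-Myc tag for purification and immunodetection. The sensor is a genetically encoded, single-chain FRET biosensor of the second-generation EKAR family, and part of the plasmid derives from an earlier published ERK activity sensor. The construct name indicates an mTFP donor paired with a Venus acceptor. The numbers 105 and 173 most likely denote circularly permuted variants of each fluorophore, although the record does not spell this out. "Design1" presumably refers to one of several sensor topologies, and this is likewise not defined in the fields. In sensors of this type, ERK phosphorylation of a substrate peptide promotes its binding to a phospho-recognition domain, changing the distance or orientation between the two fluorophores and thus the FRET signal. The exact sensing modules and linkers are not stated.

The plasmid comes from a toolkit for producing and optimising sensitive FRET biosensors. It is suited to ratiometric live-cell imaging of the spatial and temporal dynamics of ERK signalling.
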