Addgene plasmid #39820: EKAR2G_design1_mTFP_105_Venus_173
Depositing lab: Olivier Pertz. Depositing organization: University of Basel. Publication: A Versatile Toolkit to Produce Sensitive FRET Biosensors to Visualize Signaling in Time and Space. Fritz RD, Letzelter M, Reimann A, Martin K, Fusco L, Ritsma L, Ponsioen B, Fluri E, Schulte-Merker S, van Rheenen J, Pertz O. Sci Signal. 2013 Jul 23;6(285):rs12. doi: 10.1126/scisignal.2004135. PubMed 23882122.
Backbone
  Vector backbone: pTriEx4
  Backbone manufacturer: Novagen
  Backbone size w/o insert (bp): 4900
  Total vector size (bp): 7050
  Vector type: Mammalian Expression, Bacterial Expression, Insect Expression
Growth in bacteria
  Bacterial resistance: Ampicillin, 100 μg/mL
  Growth temperature: 37°C
  Growth strain: Top10
  Copy number: High Copy
Gene/Insert
  Gene/Insert name: Erk activity reporter
  Species: Synthetic
  Insert size (bp): 2189
  Promoter: CMV
  Tag / fusion protein: His-Myc (N terminal on insert)
  Cloning method: Restriction Enzyme; 5′ cloning site PacI (not destroyed); 3′ cloning site XhoI (not destroyed)
  Sequencing primers: 5′ ctggttattgtgctgtctc; 3′ tcagtggtatttgtga
Resource information
  A portion of this plasmid was derived from a plasmid made by: Karel Svoboda, Janelia Farm Research Campus, Howard Hughes Medical Institute, Ashburn
Terms and licenses: Academic/Nonprofit Terms; Industry Terms: Not Available to Industry
Depositor comments: A genetically encoded fluorescent sensor of ERK activity. 2008. PNAS 205(49)
How to cite: EKAR2G_design1_mTFP_105_Venus_173 was a gift from Olivier Pertz (Addgene plasmid # 39820 ; http://n2t.net/addgene:39820 ; RRID:Addgene_39820)
